>Addgene plasmid #178119 | UBQLN2_Halo_C_allele | addgene full sequence | sequence record 349372 | Addgene NGS Result
CTCTTCCGCTTCCTCGCTCACTGACTCGCTGCGCTCGGTCGTTCGGCTGCGGCGAGCGGTATCAGCTCAC
TCAAAGGCGGTAATACGGTTATCCACAGAATCAGGGGATAACGCAGGAAAGAACATGTGAGCAAAAGGCC
AGCAAAAGGCCAGGAACCGTAAAAAGGCCGCGTTGCTGGCGTTTTTCCATAGGCTCCGCCCCCCTGACGA
GCATCACAAAAATCGACGCTCAAGTCAGAGGTGGCGAAACCCGACAGGACTATAAAGATACCAGGCGTTT
CCCCCTGGAAGCTCCCTCGTGCGCTCTCCTGTTCCGACCCTGCCGCTTACCGGATACCTGTCCGCCTTTC
TCCCTTCGGGAAGCGTGGCGCTTTCTCATAGCTCACGCTGTAGGTATCTCAGTTCGGTGTAGGTCGTTCG
CTCCAAGCTGGGCTGTGTGCACGAACCCCCCGTTCAGCCCGACCGCTGCGCCTTATCCGGTAACTATCGT
CTTGAGTCCAACCCGGTAAGACACGACTTATCGCCACTGGCAGCAGCCACTGGTAACAGGATTAGCAGAG
CGAGGTATGTAGGCGGTGCTACAGAGTTCTTGAAGTGGTGGCCTAACTACGGCTACACTAGAAGAACAGT
ATTTGGTATCTGCGCTCTGCTGAAGCCAGTTACCTTCGGAAAAAGAGTTGGTAGCTCTTGATCCGGCAAA
CAAACCACCGCTGGTAGCGGTGGTTTTTTTGTTTGCAAGCAGCAGATTACGCGCAGAAAAAAAGGATCTC
AAGAAGATCCTTTGATCTTTTCTACGGGGTCTGACGCTCAGTGGAACGAAAACTCACGTTAAGGGATTTT
GGTCATGAGATTATCAAAAAGGATCTTCACCTAGATCCTTTTAAATTAAAAATGAAGTTTTAAATCAATC
TAAAGTATATATGAGTAAACTTGGTCTGACAGTTACCAATGCTTAATCAGTGAGGCACCTATCTCAGCGA
TCTGTCTATTTCGTTCATCCATAGTTGCCTGACTCCCCGTCGTGTAGATAACTACGATACGGGAGGGCTT
ACCATCTGGCCCCAGTGCTGCAATGATACCGCGAGATCCACGCTCACCGGCTCCAGATTTATCAGCAATA
AACCAGCCAGCCGGAAGGGCCGAGCGCAGAAGTGGTCCTGCAACTTTATCCGCCTCCATCCAGTCTATTA
ATTGTTGCCGGGAAGCTAGAGTAAGTAGTTCGCCAGTTAATAGTTTGCGCAACGTTGTTGCCATTGCTAC
AGGCATCGTGGTGTCACGCTCGTCGTTTGGTATGGCTTCATTCAGCTCCGGTTCCCAACGATCAAGGCGA
GTTACATGATCCCCCATGTTGTGCAAAAAAGCGGTTAGCTCCTTCGGTCCTCCGATCGTTGTCAGAAGTA
AGTTGGCCGCAGTGTTATCACTCATGGTTATGGCAGCACTGCATAATTCTCTTACTGTCATGCCATCCGT
AAGATGCTTTTCTGTGACTGGTGAGTACTCAACCAAGTCATTCTGAGAATAGTGTATGCGGCGACCGAGT
TGCTCTTGCCCGGCGTCAATACGGGATAATACCGCGCCACATAGCAGAACTTTAAAAGTGCTCATCATTG
GAAAACGTTCTTCGGGGCGAAAACTCTCAAGGATCTTACCGCTGTTGAGATCCAGTTCGATGTAACCCAC
TCGTGCACCCAACTGATCTTCAGCATCTTTTACTTTCACCAGCGTTTCTGGGTGAGCAAAAACAGGAAGG
CAAAATGCCGCAAAAAAGGGAATAAGGGCGACACGGAAATGTTGAATACTCATACTCTTCCTTTTTCAAT
ATTATTGAAGCATTTATCAGGGTTATTGTCTCATGAGCGGATACATATTTGAATGTATTTAGAAAAATAA
ACAAATAGGGGTTCCGCGCACATTTCCCCGAAAAGTGCCACCTGACGTCTAAGAAACCATTATTATCATG
ACATTAACCTATAAAAATAGGCGTATCACGAGGCCCTTTCGTCTCGCGCGTTTCGGTGATGACGGTGAAA
ACCTCTGACACATGCAGCTCCCGGAGACGGTCACAGCTTGTCTGTAAGCGGATGCCGGGAGCAGACAAGC
CCGTCAGGGCGCGTCAGCGGGTGTTGGCGGGTGTCGGGGCTGGCTTAACTATGCGGCATCAGAGCAGATT
GTACTGAGAGTGCACCATATGCGGTGTGAAATACCGCACAGATGCGTAAGGAGAAAATACCGCATCAGGC
GCCATTCGCCATTCAGGCTGCGCAACTGTTGGGAAGGGCGATCGGTGCGGGCCTCTTCGCTATTACGCCA
GCTGGCGAAAGGGGGATGTGCTGCAAGGCGATTAAGTTGGGTAACGCCAGGGTTTTCCCAGTCACGACGT
TGTAAAACGACGGCCAGTGAATTCGAGCTCGGTACCTCGCGAATGCATCTAGATGTAGGCCCAGTCACCC
CCATAGGCCCCATAGGCCCTATAGTCCCTTTTACCCCCATAGGCCCCATTGGGCCCATAGGACCCACTGG
CCCTGCAGCCCCCCCTGGCTCCACCGGCTCTGGTGGCCCCACGGGGCCTACTGTGTCCAGCGCTGCACCT
AGTGAAACCACGAGTCCTACATCAGAATCTGGACCCAACCAGCAGTTCATTCAGCAAATGGTGCAGGCCC
TGGCTGGAGCAAATGCTCCACAGCTGCCGAATCCAGAAGTCAGATTTCAGCAACAACTGGAACAGCTCAA
CGCAATGGGGTTCTTAAACCGTGAAGCAAACTTGCAGGCCCTAATAGCAACAGGAGGCGACATCAATGCA
GCCATTGAAAGGCTGCTGGGCTCCCAGCCATCGGGTGGAGGAGGTTCTGGAGGCGGTGGAAGTGGTGGCG
GAGGTAGCGCCGAGATCGGCACCGGCTTTCCCTTCGATCCTCACTACGTGGAAGTGCTGGGCGAGAGAAT
GCACTATGTGGACGTGGGCCCCAGAGATGGAACCCCTGTGCTGTTTCTGCACGGCAACCCTACCAGCAGC
TACGTGTGGCGGAACATCATCCCTCACGTGGCCCCTACACACAGATGTATCGCCCCTGACCTGATCGGCA
TGGGCAAGAGCGATAAGCCCGACCTGGGCTACTTCTTCGACGACCACGTGCGGTTCATGGACGCCTTTAT
TGAGGCCCTCGGCCTGGAAGAGGTGGTGCTGGTTATTCACGATTGGGGCAGCGCCCTGGGATTCCACTGG
GCCAAGAGAAACCCCGAGAGAGTGAAGGGAATCGCCTTCATGGAATTCATCAGGCCCATTCCTACCTGGG
ACGAGTGGCCTGAGTTCGCCAGAGAGACATTCCAGGCCTTCAGAACCACCGACGTGGGCAGAAAGCTGAT
CATCGACCAGAACGTGTTCATCGAGGGCACCCTGCCTATGGGAGTCGTCAGACCACTGACCGAGGTGGAA
ATGGACCACTACAGAGAGCCCTTTCTGAACCCCGTGGACCGGGAACCTCTTTGGAGATTCCCCAACGAGC
TGCCCATTGCCGGCGAGCCTGCTAATATTGTGGCCCTGGTGGAAGAGTACATGGACTGGCTGCATCAGAG
CCCCGTGCCTAAGCTGCTGTTTTGGGGAACACCCGGCGTGCTGATTCCTCCTGCTGAAGCTGCCAGACTG
GCCAAGAGCCTGCCTAATTGCAAGGCCGTGGATATCGGCCCTGGCCTGAATCTGCTGCAAGAGGACAACC
CCGATCTGATCGGCTCCGAGATTGCCAGATGGCTGAGCACCCTGGAAATCAGCGGATAATCACATTTCTG
TACCTGGAAAAAAAATGTATCTTATTTTTGATAATGGCTCTTAAATCTTTAAACACACACACAAAATCGT
TCTTTACTTTCATTTTGATTCTTTTAAATCTGTCTAGTTGTAAGTCTAATATGATGCATTTTAAGATGGA
GTCCCTCCCTCCTACTTCCCTCACTCCCTTTCTCCTTTGCTTATTTTTCCTACCTTCCCTTCCTCTTGTC
TCCCCACTCCCTCCCTCTTTGTTTCCTTCCTTCCTTATTTCCTTTAGTTTCCTTCCTTAGCCGTTTTGAG
TGGTGGGAATCAATGCTGTTTCACTCAAAAGTGTTGCATGCAAACACTTCTCTTTATTCTGCATTTATTG
TGATTTTTGGAAACAGGTATCAACCTTCACAGTTGGGTGGGATCCCGGGCCCGTCGACTGCAGAGGCCTG
CATGCAAGCTTGGCGTAATCATGGTCATAGCTGTTTCCTGTGTGAAATTGTTATCCGCTCACAATTCCAC
ACAACATACGAGCCGGAAGCATAAAGTGTAAAGCCTGGGGTGCCTAATGAGTGAGCTAACTCACATTAAT
TGCGTTGCGCTCACTGCCCGCTTTCCAGTCGGGAAACCTGTCGTGCCAGCTGCATTAATGAATCGGCCAA
CGCGCGGGGAGAGGCGGTTTGCGTATTGGGCG
Features (pLannotate 1.2.2; 12 found; start..end, strand, type, name):
    184..772     -  rep_origin     ori: high-copy-number ColE1/pMB1/pBR322/pUC origin of replication
    943..1803    -  CDS            AmpR: β-lactamase; bla; confers resistance to ampicillin, carbenicillin, and related antibiotics
   1804..1908    -  promoter       AmpR promoter: bla
   2003..2038    +  CDS            rop (fragment): Rop protein, which maintains plasmids at low copy number; rop
   2140..2239    +  misc_feature   bom (fragment): basis of mobility region from pBR322
   2245..2402    -  CDS            lacZα (fragment): LacZα fragment of β-galactosidase; lacZ fragment
   2573..2833    +  CDS            UBQLN2 (fragment): UBQL2_HUMAN - Also known as N4BP4, PLIC2. Experimental evidence at protein level: Swiss-Prot protein existence level 1. Plays an important role in the regulation of different protein degradation mechanisms and pathways including ubiquitin- proteasome system (UPS), autophagy and the endoplasmic reticulum- associated protein degradation (ERAD) pathway. Mediates the proteasomal targeting of misfolded or accumulated proteins for degradation by binding (via UBA domain) to their polyubiquitin chains and by interacting (via ubiquitin-like domain) with the subunits of the proteasome (PubMed:10983987).
   2879..3754    +  CDS            dhaA: DHAA_PSEPV - Experimental evidence at protein level: Swiss-Prot protein existence level 1. Catalyzes hydrolytic cleavage of carbon-halogen bonds in halogenated aliphatic compounds, leading to the formation of the corresponding primary alcohols, halide ions and protons. Has a broad substrate specificity, as it is able to dehalogenate mono- and di- chlorinated and brominated alkanes (up to at least C10), and the two isomers of 1,3-dichloropropene to 3-chloroallyl alcohol; the highest activity was found with 1,2-dibromoethane, while no activity was observed with the analog 1,2-dichloroethane. Fro
   4248..4264    -  protein_bind   lac operator: The lac repressor binds to the lac operator to inhibit transcription in E. coli. This inhibition can be relieved by adding lactose or isopropyl-β-D-thiogalactopyranoside (IPTG). lac repressor encoded by lacI
   4272..4302    -  promoter       lac promoter: promoter for the E. coli lac operon
   4317..4338    -  protein_bind   CAP binding site: CAP binding activates transcription in the presence of cAMP. E. coli catabolite activator protein
   4351..1       -  CDS            lacI (fragment) (across the origin): lac repressor; lacI; The lac repressor binds to the lac operator to inhibit transcription in E. coli. This inhibition can be relieved by adding lactose or isopropyl-β-D-thiogalactopyranoside (IPTG).
