[The description below was written by a language model from this plasmid's Addgene catalogue record and pLannotate feature annotations shown in this document.]
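Description:
UBQLN2_Halo_C_allele is a 4,442 nt homology-directed repair donor plasmid built on the pUC57-BsaI-Free cloning backbone. It is intended to serve as the template for knocking a HaloTag coding sequence into the endogenous human UBQLN2 locus so that the native protein carries the tag at its C-terminus. The plasmid is propagated in E. coli from a high-copy ColE1/pUC-type origin and selected with ampicillin through the β-lactamase gene and its bla promoter. The remaining annotated bacterial elements (fragments of rop, bom, lacZα and lacI, together with the lac promoter, lac operator and CAP binding site) are remnants of the pUC cloning region that flank the insert and have no role in the editing function.

The payload sits between these lac-derived remnants. A fragment matching the end of the UBQLN2 coding sequence lies just upstream of, and in the same orientation as, an open reading frame annotated as the haloalkane dehalogenase dhaA. This is the bacterial enzyme from which HaloTag was engineered, so the feature corresponds to the HaloTag insert named in the catalogue entry. The UBQLN2 fragment presumably forms part of the upstream homology arm. The unannotated sequence after the tag would be expected to contain the downstream arm, although the feature table does not define the arm boundaries or the short junction between gene and tag. No mammalian promoter, selection cassette or polyadenylation signal is annotated, consistent with expression depending on the endogenous locus after integration. The record does not state which nuclease or guide is paired with the donor. HaloTag fusions covalently bind chloroalkane ligands, allowing imaging, pulldown or targeted degradation of ubiquilin-2, an ALS-linked protein quality-control factor.
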