Addgene plasmid #178119: UBQLN2_Halo_C_allele
Purpose: Donor vector for endogenous tagging of human UBQLN2 at the C-terminus with halotag
Depositing lab: iPSC Neurodegenerative Disease Initiative (iNDI) & Michael Ward. Depositing organization: National Institute of Neurological Disorders and Strokes (NINDS).
Backbone
  Vector backbone: pUC57-BsaI-Free
  Vector type: Donor vector
Growth in bacteria
  Bacterial resistance: Ampicillin, 100 μg/mL
  Growth temperature: 37°C
  Growth strain: DH5alpha
  Copy number: High Copy
Gene/Insert
  Gene/Insert name: Halotag (alt name: UBQLN2)
  Species: H. sapiens (human)
  Entrez Gene: UBQLN2 (a.k.a. ALS15, CHAP1, DSK2, HRIHFB2157, N4BP4, PLIC2)
  Cloning method: Unknown
Terms and licenses: Academic/Nonprofit Terms; Industry Terms: Not Available to Industry
How to cite: UBQLN2_Halo_C_allele was a gift from iPSC Neurodegenerative Disease Initiative (iNDI) & Michael Ward (Addgene plasmid # 178119 ; http://n2t.net/addgene:178119 ; RRID:Addgene_178119)
