>Addgene plasmid #178119 | UBQLN2_Halo_C_allele | depositor partial sequence | sequence record 345756 | insert
TGTAGGCCCAGTCACCCCCATAGGCCCCATAGGCCCTATAGTCCCTTTTACCCCCATAGGCCCCATTGGG
CCCATAGGACCCACTGGCCCTGCAGCCCCCCCTGGCTCCACCGGCTCTGGTGGCCCCACGGGGCCTACTG
TGTCCAGCGCTGCACCTAGTGAAACCACGAGTCCTACATCAGAATCTGGACCCAACCAGCAGTTCATTCA
GCAAATGGTGCAGGCCCTGGCTGGAGCAAATGCTCCACAGCTGCCGAATCCAGAAGTCAGATTTCAGCAA
CAACTGGAACAGCTCAACGCAATGGGGTTCTTAAACCGTGAAGCAAACTTGCAGGCCCTAATAGCAACAG
GAGGCGACATCAATGCAGCCATTGAAAGGCTGCTGGGCTCCCAGCCATCGGGTGGAGGAGGTTCTGGAGG
CGGTGGAAGTGGTGGCGGAGGTAGCGCCGAGATCGGCACCGGCTTTCCCTTCGATCCTCACTACGTGGAA
GTGCTGGGCGAGAGAATGCACTATGTGGACGTGGGCCCCAGAGATGGAACCCCTGTGCTGTTTCTGCACG
GCAACCCTACCAGCAGCTACGTGTGGCGGAACATCATCCCTCACGTGGCCCCTACACACAGATGTATCGC
CCCTGACCTGATCGGCATGGGCAAGAGCGATAAGCCCGACCTGGGCTACTTCTTCGACGACCACGTGCGG
TTCATGGACGCCTTTATTGAGGCCCTCGGCCTGGAAGAGGTGGTGCTGGTTATTCACGATTGGGGCAGCG
CCCTGGGATTCCACTGGGCCAAGAGAAACCCCGAGAGAGTGAAGGGAATCGCCTTCATGGAATTCATCAG
GCCCATTCCTACCTGGGACGAGTGGCCTGAGTTCGCCAGAGAGACATTCCAGGCCTTCAGAACCACCGAC
GTGGGCAGAAAGCTGATCATCGACCAGAACGTGTTCATCGAGGGCACCCTGCCTATGGGAGTCGTCAGAC
CACTGACCGAGGTGGAAATGGACCACTACAGAGAGCCCTTTCTGAACCCCGTGGACCGGGAACCTCTTTG
GAGATTCCCCAACGAGCTGCCCATTGCCGGCGAGCCTGCTAATATTGTGGCCCTGGTGGAAGAGTACATG
GACTGGCTGCATCAGAGCCCCGTGCCTAAGCTGCTGTTTTGGGGAACACCCGGCGTGCTGATTCCTCCTG
CTGAAGCTGCCAGACTGGCCAAGAGCCTGCCTAATTGCAAGGCCGTGGATATCGGCCCTGGCCTGAATCT
GCTGCAAGAGGACAACCCCGATCTGATCGGCTCCGAGATTGCCAGATGGCTGAGCACCCTGGAAATCAGC
GGATAATCACATTTCTGTACCTGGAAAAAAAATGTATCTTATTTTTGATAATGGCTCTTAAATCTTTAAA
CACACACACAAAATCGTTCTTTACTTTCATTTTGATTCTTTTAAATCTGTCTAGTTGTAAGTCTAATATG
ATGCATTTTAAGATGGAGTCCCTCCCTCCTACTTCCCTCACTCCCTTTCTCCTTTGCTTATTTTTCCTAC
CTTCCCTTCCTCTTGTCTCCCCACTCCCTCCCTCTTTGTTTCCTTCCTTCCTTATTTCCTTTAGTTTCCT
TCCTTAGCCGTTTTGAGTGGTGGGAATCAATGCTGTTTCACTCAAAAGTGTTGCATGCAAACACTTCTCT
TTATTCTGCATTTATTGTGATTTTTGGAAACAGGTATCAACCTTCACAGTTGGGTG
